Addgene plasmid #60398: pRS424-TUB2 - human TUBB2a Cterminal tail C127S, E435C
Purpose: Expression of chimeric yeast beta tubulin (TUB2) - human beta2 tubulin Cterminal tail (TUBB2a) C127S, E435C for crosslinking polyglutamate peptide
Depositing lab: Ron Vale. Depositing organization: University of California, San Francisco (UCSF). Publication: Regulation of microtubule motors by tubulin isotypes and post-translational modifications. Sirajuddin M, Rice LM, Vale RD. Nat Cell Biol. 2014 Apr;16(4):335-44. doi: 10.1038/ncb2920. Epub 2014 Mar 16. PubMed 24633327.
Backbone
  Vector backbone: pRS424
  Vector type: Yeast Expression
  Selectable markers: TRP marker for yeast
Growth in bacteria
  Bacterial resistance: Ampicillin, 100 μg/mL
  Growth temperature: 37°C
  Growth strain: Top10
  Copy number: High Copy
Gene/Insert
  Gene/Insert name: TUB2 (alt name: Yeast beta Tubulin - TUBB2a C-terminal tail, C127S, E435C)
  Species: S. cerevisiae (budding yeast), Synthetic
  Insert size (bp): 1500
  Mutation: TUB2 amino acids 429 - end, replaced with human TUBB2a sequence, C127S, E435C
  GenBank ID: YFL037W
  Promoter: GAL
  Cloning method: Restriction Enzyme; 5′ cloning site NdeI (not destroyed); 3′ cloning site AatII (not destroyed)
  Sequencing primers: 5′ aacgtcaaggagaaaaaacc; 3′ gggagggcgtgaatgtaagc
Terms and licenses: Academic/Nonprofit Terms; Industry Terms: Not Available to Industry
How to cite: pRS424-TUB2 - human TUBB2a Cterminal tail C127S, E435C was a gift from Ron Vale (Addgene plasmid # 60398 ; http://n2t.net/addgene:60398 ; RRID:Addgene_60398)
