[The description below was written by a language model from this plasmid's Addgene catalogue record.]
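Description:
pRS424-TUB2 - human TUBB2a Cterminal tail C127S, E435C is a yeast expression plasmid built on the pRS424 backbone, a member of the pRS shuttle vector series that is generally maintained in Saccharomyces cerevisiae as a multicopy episome via a 2μ origin. Selection in yeast relies on the TRP marker, which complements tryptophan auxotrophy, while in E. coli the plasmid is propagated at high copy under ampicillin selection. No feature table accompanies this entry, so details of the backbone beyond the catalogue fields are not documented here.

The insert, about 1.5 kb and cloned between NdeI and AatII sites that both remain intact, encodes a chimeric beta tubulin. The body of the protein is budding yeast TUB2, but residues from position 429 to the end have been replaced by the C-terminal tail sequence of human beta2 tubulin (TUBB2a). Two point substitutions are also present: C127S, which removes a cysteine in the yeast portion, and E435C, which places a cysteine within the grafted human tail. According to the stated purpose, this design allows a polyglutamate peptide to be crosslinked to the tail. Expression is driven by a GAL promoter, which in yeast is induced by galactose and repressed by glucose, allowing controlled production of the engineered tubulin. No epitope or purification tag is listed.

The construct comes from work on how tubulin isotypes and post-translational modifications regulate microtubule motors, and it serves to produce recombinant tubulin with a defined human tail that can be chemically modified to mimic polyglutamylation.
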