>Addgene plasmid #60398 | pRS424-TUB2 - human TUBB2a Cterminal tail C127S, E435C | addgene partial sequence | sequence record 98678 | M13-F20 5'-TGTAAAACGACGGCCAGT-3'
GGGTACCGGCCGCAAATTAAAGCCTTCGAGCGTCCCAAAACCTTCTCAAGCAAGGTTTTCAGTATAATGT
TACATGCGTACACGCGTCTGTACAGAAAAAAAAGAAAAATTTGAAATATAAATAACGTTCTTAATACTAA
CATAACTATAAAAAAATAAATAGGGACCTAGACTTCAGGTTGTCTAACTCCTTCCTTTTCGGTTAGAGCG
GATGTGGGGGGAGGGCGTGAATGTAAGCGTGACATAACTAATTACATGACTCGAGGTCGACGGTATCGAT
AAGCTTGATATCGACGTCTTAAGCTTCATCTTCACCTTCTTCTTCTTCGAAACAACCTTGTTCATCAGCA
GTAGCATCTTGGTATTGTTGGTATTCGCTAACCAGATCATTCATATTAGATTCAGCCTCAGAGAATTCCA
ATTCGTCCATACCTTCACTAGTATACCAGTGCAAGAAAGCTTTTCTTTTGAACATAGCGGAAAATTGGTC
ACCAACTCTCTTGAATAGCTCTTGAATAGATGTGGAGTTAGCAATGAAAGTAGCAGCCATGTCCAAACCT
TGAGGAGCGACAGAACACACAGCAGTTTGCACATTGTTGGGGATCCATTCCACGAAATAGTCTGAGTTTT
TAGATTGCACTTTATGCATTTCATCTTCCACCTCCTTAACGGAAACTTTACCTCTAAAGAAGGCTGCAAC
GGTAAGGTATCTACCGTTTCTTGGATCGGCAGCAGCCATCATGTTCTTGGCATCAAACATTTGCTGTGTT
TAATTCAGGGACAGTCAAAGATCTAAATGATTGAGAG
