>Addgene plasmid #60398 | pRS424-TUB2 - human TUBB2a Cterminal tail C127S, E435C | addgene partial sequence | sequence record 98680 | M13-Rev 5'-CAGGAAACAGCTATGACC-3'
GGGAACAAAAGCTGGAGCTCTAGTACGGATTAGAAGCCGCCGAGCGGGTGACAGCCCTCCGAAGGAAGAC
TCTCCTCCGTGCGTCCTCGTCTTCACCGGTCGCGTTCCTGAAACGCAGATGTGCCTCGCGCCGCACTGCT
CCGAACAATAAAGATTCTACAATACTAGCTTTTATGGTTATGAAGAGGAAAAATTGGCAGTAACCTGGCC
CCACAAACCTTCAAATGAACGAATCAAATTAACAACCATAGGATGATAATGCGATTAGTTTTTTAGCCTT
ATTTCTGGGGTAATTAATCAGCGAAGCGATGATTTTTGATCTATTAACAGATATATAAATGCAAAAACTG
CATAACCACTTTAACTAATACTTTCAACATTTTCGGTTTGTATTACTTCTTATTCAAATGTAATAAAAGT
ATCAACAAAAAATTGTTAATATACCTCTATACTTTAACGTCAAGGAGAAAAAACCCCGGATTCTAGAACT
AGTGGATCCCCGGGCATATGAGAGAAATCATTCATATCTCGACAGGTCAGTGTGGTAACCAAATTGGTGC
TGCATTCTGGGAAACTATCTGTGGTGAGCACGGTTTGGATTTCAATGGGACATATCACGGCCATGACGAT
ATCCAGAAGGAGAGACTGAACGTGTACTTCAACGAGGCATCTTCTGGGAAGTGGGTTCCAAGATCTATTA
ACGTCGATCTAGAACCTGGGACGATTGACGCAGTACGCAATTCTGCCATCGGGAATTTGTTTAGACCTGA
CAATTATATCTTTGGGCAAAGTTCTGCGGGCAACGTGTGGGCCAAGGGTCACTACACAG
