>Addgene plasmid #60398 | pRS424-TUB2 - human TUBB2a Cterminal tail C127S, E435C | addgene partial sequence | sequence record 101542 | GAL1 5'-AATATACCTCTATACTTTAACGTC-3'
GGGCATATGAGAGAAATCATTCATATCTCGACAGGTCAGTGTGGTAACCAAATTGGTGCTGCATTCTGGG
AAACTATCTGTGGTGAGCACGGTTTGGATTTCAATGGGACATATCACGGCCATGACGATATCCAGAAGGA
GAGACTGAACGTGTACTTCAACGAGGCATCTTCTGGGAAGTGGGTTCCAAGATCTATTAACGTCGATCTA
GAACCTGGGACGATTGACGCAGTACGCAATTCTGCCATCGGGAATTTGTTTAGACCTGACAATTATATCT
TTGGGCAAAGTTCTGCGGGCAACGTGTGGGCCAAGGGTCACTACACAGAAGGTGCTGAGCTTGTAGACAG
CGTCATGGATGTTATTAGACGAGAGGCCGAAGGATCCGACTCCCTTCAAGGTTTCCAGATCACACATTCT
CTTGGTGGTGGTACCGGTTCCGGTATGGGTACGCTTTTGATCTCGAAGATTAGGGAAGAGTTTCCTGATC
GTATGATGGCCACCTTCTCCGTCTTGCCCTCTCCGAAGACTTCTGACACCGTTGTCGAACCATACAATGC
CACGTTGTCTGTGCACCAATTGGTAGAACACTCTGATGAAACATTCTGTATCGATAACGAAGCACTTTAT
GACATCTGTCAAAGGACCTTAAAGTTGAATCAACCTTCTTATGGAGATTTGAACAACTTGGTCTCGAGCG
TCATGTCTGGTGTGACAACTTCATTGCGTTATCCCGGCCAATTGAACTCTGATTTGAGAAAGTTGGCTGT
TAATCTTGTCCCATTCCCACGTTTACATTTCTTCATGGTCGGCTACGCTCCATTGACGGC
